Addgene plasmid #66331: GPR157-Tango
Purpose: Expression of G protein-coupled receptors for PRESTO-Tango: parallel receptorome expression and screening via transcriptional output, with transcriptional activation following arrestin translocation
Depositing lab: Bryan Roth. Publication: PRESTO-Tango as an open-source resource for interrogation of the druggable human GPCRome. Kroeze WK, Sassano MF, Huang XP, Lansu K, McCorvy JD, Giguere PM, Sciaky N, Roth BL. Nat Struct Mol Biol. 2015 May;22(5):362-9. doi: 10.1038/nsmb.3014. Epub 2015 Apr 20. PubMed 25895059.
Backbone
  Vector backbone: empty Tango
  Backbone size w/o insert (bp): 6632
  Vector type: Mammalian Expression
  Selectable markers: Neomycin (select with G418)
Growth in bacteria
  Bacterial resistance: Ampicillin, 100 μg/mL
  Growth temperature: 37°C
  Growth strain: DH5alpha
  Copy number: High Copy
Gene/Insert
  Gene/Insert name: GPR157
  Species: H. sapiens (human)
  Insert size (bp): 1005
  Entrez Gene: GPR157
  Promoter: CMV
  Tag / fusion protein: FLAG (N terminal on backbone)
  Cloning method: Restriction Enzyme; 5′ cloning site NotI (not destroyed); 3′ cloning site XhoI (unknown if destroyed)
  Sequencing primers: 5′ CMV-F; 3′ Tet-R
Terms and licenses: Academic/Nonprofit Terms; Industry Terms: Not Available to Industry
Depositor comments: Please note: Most of the PRESTO-Tango vectors do not contain the XhoI cut site downstream of the tTA sequence and instead carry an XbaI site. If you need to perform an XhoI digest we recommend sequencing with a forward primer at the C-terminus of tTA to determine which of the two sites is present. Suggested primer: 5-gagctccacttagacggcgagg-3. Original backbone was pcDNA3.1(+). These plasmids were generated as part of the Illuminating the Druggable Genome (IDG) program sponsored by the NIH Common Fund. The goal of this program is to identify, gather, and distribute information and resources for proteins that currently are not well-studied yet belong to commonly drug-targeted protein families: protein kinases, non-olfactory G-protein coupled receptors (GPCRs), and ion channels. The IDG program is designed to develop fundamental research tools for understudied proteins, elucidate their function, and disseminate the IDG-related resources and data to the greater scientific community.
How to cite: GPR157-Tango was a gift from Bryan Roth (Addgene plasmid # 66331 ; http://n2t.net/addgene:66331 ; RRID:Addgene_66331)
