[The description below was written by a language model from this plasmid's Addgene catalogue record.]
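Description:
GPR157-Tango is a mammalian expression plasmid from the PRESTO-Tango collection, built on an "empty Tango" backbone of about 6.6 kb that was itself derived from pcDNA3.1(+). It is propagated as a high-copy plasmid in E. coli under ampicillin selection, and it carries a neomycin resistance marker so that transfected mammalian cells can be selected with G418. The payload is the human GPR157 coding sequence (about 1 kb), cloned by restriction enzymes between a NotI site at the 5′ end and a downstream site. That downstream site is nominally XhoI, but the depositor notes that most vectors in the series carry XbaI there instead, downstream of the tTA sequence. Expression is driven by the CMV promoter, and the backbone supplies an N-terminal FLAG tag, which can be used to detect the receptor.

The construct is designed for a transcriptional readout of receptor activation that depends on arrestin translocation rather than on any particular G protein pathway. The comments indicate that the receptor sits upstream of a tTA (tetracycline transactivator) sequence. In Tango-type assays generally, recruitment of a protease-linked arrestin to the activated receptor releases the transactivator, which then drives a reporter gene. The record does not list the linker, the protease cleavage site or other modules of the fusion, and no feature table is provided to confirm them. GPR157 is an understudied non-olfactory GPCR, and the plasmid was produced as part of an NIH-funded programme to develop tools for poorly characterised members of druggable protein families. Its typical use is parallel screening of compounds or candidate ligands across the human GPCR repertoire.
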