>Addgene plasmid #66331 | GPR157-Tango | depositor partial sequence | sequence record 113275 | empty Tango
GACGGATCGGGAGATCTCCCGATCCCCTATGGTGCACTCTCAGTACAATCTGCTCTGATGCCGCATAGTT
AAGCCAGTATCTGCTCCCTGCTTGTGTGTTGGAGGTCGCTGAGTAGTGCGCGAGCAAAATTTAAGCTACA
ACAAGGCAAGGCTTGACCGACAATTGCATGAAGAATCTGCTTAGGGTTAGGCGTTTTGCGCTGCTTCGCG
ATGTACGGGCCAGATATACGCGTTGACATTGATTATTGACTAGTTATTAATAGTAATCAATTACGGGGTC
ATTAGTTCATAGCCCATATATGGAGTTCCGCGTTACATAACTTACGGTAAATGGCCCGCCTGGCTGACCG
CCCAACGACCCCCGCCCATTGACGTCAATAATGACGTATGTTCCCATAGTAACGCCAATAGGGACTTTCC
ATTGACGTCAATGGGTGGAGTATTTACGGTAAACTGCCCACTTGGCAGTACATCAAGTGTATCATATGCC
AAGTACGCCCCCTATTGACGTCAATGACGGTAAATGGCCCGCCTGGCATTATGCCCAGTACATGACCTTA
TGGGACTTTCCTACTTGGCAGTACATCTACGTATTAGTCATCGCTATTACCATGGTGATGCGGTTTTGGC
AGTACATCAATGGGCGTGGATAGCGGTTTGACTCACGGGGATTTCCAAGTCTCCACCCCATTGACGTCAA
TGGGAGTTTGTTTTGGCACCAAAATCAACGGGACTTTCCAAAATGTCGTAACAACTCCGCCCCATTGACG
CAAATGGGCGGTAGGCGTGTACGGTGGGAGGTCTATATAAGCAGAGCTCTCTGGCTAACTAGAGAACCCA
CTGCTTACTGGCTTATCGAAATTAATACGACTCACTATAGGGAGACCCAAGCTGGCTAGCGTTTAAACTT
AAGCTTGGTACCGAGCTCGGATCCACTAGTCCAGTGTGGTGGAATTCTGCAGATATCCAGCACAGTGGCG
GCCGCGCCACCATGAAGACGATCATCGCCCTGAGCTACATCTTCTGCCTGGTATTCGCCGACTACAAGGA
CGATGATGACGCCAGCATCGATACCGGTGGACGCACCCCACCCAGCCTGGGTCCCCAAGATGAGTCCTGC
ACCACCGCCAGCTCCTCCCTGGCCAAGGACACTTCATCGACCGGTGAGAACCTGTACTTCCAGCTAAGAT
TAGATAAAAGTAAAGTGATTAACAGCGCATTAGAGCTGCTTAATGAGGTCGGAATCGAAGGTTTAACAAC
CCGTAAACTCGCCCAGAAGCTAGGTGTAGAGCAGCCTACATTGTATTGGCATGTAAAAAATAAGCGGGCT
TTGCTCGACGCCTTAGCCATTGAGATGTTAGATAGGCACCATACTCACTTTTGCCCTTTAGAAGGGGAAA
GCTGGCAAGATTTTTTACGTAATAACGCTAAAAGTTTTAGATGTGCTTTACTAAGTCATCGCGATGGAGC
AAAAGTACATTTAGGTACACGGCCTACAGAAAAACAGTATGAAACTCTCGAAAATCAATTAGCCTTTTTA
TGCCAACAAGGTTTTTCACTAGAGAATGCATTATATGCACTCAGCGCTGTGGGGCATTTTACTTTAGGTT
GCGTATTGGAAGATCAAGAGCATCAAGTCGCTAAAGAAGAAAGGGAAACACCTACTACTGATAGTATGCC
GCCATTATTACGACAAGCTATCGAATTATTTGATCACCAAGGTGCAGAGCCAGCCTTCTTATTCGGCCTT
GAATTGATCATATGCGGATTAGAAAAACAACTTAAATGTGAAAGTGGGTCCGCGTACAGCCGCGCGCGTA
CGAAAAACAATTACGGGTCTACCATCGAGGGCCTGCTCGATCTCCCGGACGACGACGCCCCCGAAGAGGC
GGGGCTGGCGGCTCCGCGCCTGTCCTTTCTCCCCGCGGGACACACGCGCAGACTGTCGACGGCCCCCCCG
ACCGATGTCAGCCTGGGGGACGAGCTCCACTTAGACGGCGAGGACGTGGCGATGGCGCATGCCGACGCGC
TAGACGATTTCGATCTGGACATGTTGGGGGACGGGGATTCCCCGGGTCCGGGATTTACCCCCCACGACTC
CGCCCCCTACGGCGCTCTGGATATGGCCGACTTCGAGTTTGAGCAGATGTTTACCGATGCCCTTGGAATT
GACGAGTACGGTGGGTAGCTCGAGTCTAGAGGGCCCGTTTAAACCCGCTGATCAGCCTCGACTGTGCCTT
CTAGTTGCCAGCCATCTGTTGTTTGCCCCTCCCCCGTGCCTTCCTTGACCCTGGAAGGTGCCACTCCCAC
TGTCCTTTCCTAATAAAATGAGGAAATTGCATCGCATTGTCTGAGTAGGTGTCATTCTATTCTGGGGGGT
GGGGTGGGGCAGGACAGCAAGGGGGAGGATTGGGAAGACAATAGCAGGCATGCTGGGGATGCGGTGGGCT
CTATGGCTTCTGAGGCGGAAAGAACCAGCTGGGGCTCTAGGGGGTATCCCC
[124 nt withheld, positions 2502-2625]
C
[91 nt withheld, positions 2627-2717]
A
[49 nt withheld, positions 2719-2767]
CCTTTGACGTTGGAGTCCACGTTCTTT
[37 nt withheld, positions 2795-2831]
ACCCTATCTCGGTCTATTCTTTTGATTTATAAGGGATTTTGCCGATTTCGGCCTATTGGTTAAAAAATGA
GCTGATTTAACAAAAATTTAACGCGAATTAATTCTGTGGAATGTGTGTCAGTTAGGGTGTGGAAAGTCCC
CAGGCTCCCCAGCAGGCAGAAGTATGCAAAGCATGCATCTCAATTAGTCAGCAACCAGGTGTGGAAAGTC
CCCAGGCTCCCCAGCAGGCAGAAGTATGCAAAGCATGCATCTCAATTAGTCAGCAACCATAGTCCCGCCC
CTAACTCCGCCCATCCCGCCCCTAACTCCGCCCAGTTCCGCCCATTCTCCGCCCCATGGCTGACTAATTT
TTTTTATTTATGCAGAGGCCGAGGCCGCCTCTGCCTCTGAGCTATTCCAGAAGTAGTGAGGAGGCTTTTT
TGGAGGCCTAGGCTTTTGCAAAAAGCTCCCGGGAGCTTGTATATCCATTTTCGGATCTGATCAAGAGACA
GGATGAGGATCGTTTCGCATGATTGAACAAGATGGATTGCACGCAGGTTCTCCGGCCGCTTGGGTGGAGA
GGCTATTCGGCTATGACTGGGCACAACAGACAATCGGCTGCTCTGATGCCGCCGTGTTCCGGCTGTCAGC
GCAGGGGCGCCCGGTTCTTTTTGTCAAGACCGACCTGTCCGGTGCCCTGAATGAACTGCAGGACGAGGCA
GCGCGGCTATCGTGGCTGGCCACGACGGGCGTTCCTTGCGCAGCTGTGCTCGACGTTGTCACTGAAGCGG
GAAGGGACTGGCTGCTATTGGGCGAAGTGCCGGGGCAGGATCTCCTGTCATCTCACCTTGCTCCTGCCGA
GAAAGTATCCATCATGGCTGATGCAATGCGGCGGCTGCATACGCTTGATCCGGCTACCTGCCCATTCGAC
CACCAAGCGAAACATCGCATCGAGCGAGCACGTACTCGGATGGAAGCCGGTCTTGTCGATCAGGATGATC
TGGACGAAGAGCATCAGGGGCTCGCGCCAGCCGAACTGTTCGCCAGGCTCAAGGCGCGCATGCCCGACGG
CGAGGATCTCGTCGTGACCCATGGCGATGCCTGCTTGCCGAATATCATGGTGGAAAATGGCCGCTTTTCT
GGATTCATCGACTGTGGCCGGCTGGGTGTGGCGGACCGCTATCAGGACATAGCGTTGGCTACCCGTGATA
TTGCTGAAGAGCTTGGCGGCGAATGGGCTGACCGCTTCCTCGTGCTTTACGGTATCGCCGCTCCCGATTC
GCAGCGCATCGCCTTCTATCGCCTTCTTGACGAGTTCTTCTGAGCGGGACTCTGGGGTTCGAAATGACCG
ACCAAGCGACGCCCAACCTGCCATCACGAGATTTCGATTCCACCGCCGCCTTCTATGAAAGGTTGGGCTT
CGGAATCGTTTTCCGGGACGCCGGCTGGATGATCCTCCAGCGCGGGGATCTCATGCTGGAGTTCTTCGCC
CACCCCAACTTGTTTATTGCAGCTTATAATGGTTACAAATAAAGCAATAGCATCACAAATTTCACAAATA
AAGCATTTTTTTCACTGCATTCTAGTTGTGGTTTGTCCAAACTCATCAATGTATCTTATCATGTCTGTAT
ACCGTCGACCTCTAGCTAGAGCTTGGCGTAATCATGGTCATAGCTGTTTCCTGTGTGAAATTGTTATCCG
CTCACAATTCCACACAACATACGAGCCGGAAGCATAAAGTGTAAAGCCTGGGGTGCCTAATGAGTGAGCT
AACTCACATTAATTGCGTTGCGCTCACTGCCCGCTTTCCAGTCGGGAAACCTGTCGTGCCAGCTGCATTA
ATGAATCGGCCAACGCGCGGGGAGAGGCGGTTTGCGTATTGGGCGCTCTTCCGCTTCCTCGCTCACTGAC
TCGCTGCGCTCGGTCGTTCGGCTGCGGCGAGCGGTATCAGCTCACTCAAAGGCGGTAATACGGTTATCCA
CAGAATCAGGGGATAACGCAGGAAAGAACATGTGAGCAAAAGGCCAGCAAAAGGCCAGGAACCGTAAAAA
GGCCGCGTTGCTGGCGTTTTTCCATAGGCTCCGCCCCCCTGACGAGCATCACAAAAATCGACGCTCAAGT
CAGAGGTGGCGAAACCCGACAGGACTATAAAGATACCAGGCGTTTCCCCCTGGAAGCTCCCTCGTGCGCT
CTCCTGTTCCGACCCTGCCGCTTACCGGATACCTGTCCGCCTTTCTCCCTTCGGGAAGCGTGGCGCTTTC
TCATAGCTCACGCTGTAGGTATCTCAGTTCGGTGTAGGTCGTTCGCTCCAAGCTGGGCTGTGTGCACGAA
CCCCCCGTTCAGCCCGACCGCTGCGCCTTATCCGGTAACTATCGTCTTGAGTCCAACCCGGTAAGACACG
ACTTATCGCCACTGGCAGCAGCCACTGGTAACAGGATTAGCAGAGCGAGGTATGTAGGCGGTGCTACAGA
GTTCTTGAAGTGGTGGCCTAACTACGGCTACACTAGAAGAACAGTATTTGGTATCTGCGCTCTGCTGAAG
CCAGTTACCTTCGGAAAAAGAGTTGGTAGCTCTTGATCCGGCAAACAAACCACCGCTGGTAGCGGTTTTT
TTGTTTGCAAGCAGCAGATTACGCGCAGAAAAAAAGGATCTCAAGAAGATCCTTTGATCTTTTCTACGGG
GTCTGACGCTCAGTGGAACGAAAACTCACGTTAAGGGATTTTGGTCATGAGATTATCAAAAAGGATCTTC
ACCTAGATCCTTTTAAATTAAAAATGAAGTTTTAAATCAATCTAAAGTATATATGAGTAAACTTGGTCTG
ACAGTTACCAATGCTTAATCAGTGAGGCACCTATCTCAGCGATCTGTCTATTTCGTTCATCCATAGTTGC
CTGACTCCCCGTCGTGTAGATAACTACGATACGGGAGGGCTTACCATCTGGCCCCAGTGCTGCAATGATA
CCGCGAGACCCACGCTCACCGGCTCCAGATTTATCAGCAATAAACCAGCCAGCCGGAAGGGCCGAGCGCA
GAAGTGGTCCTGCAACTTTATCCGCCTCCATCCAGTCTATTAATTGTTGCCGGGAAGCTAGAGTAAGTAG
TTCGCCAGTTAATAGTTTGCGCAACGTTGTTGCCATTGCTACAGGCATCGTGGTGTCACGCTCGTCGTTT
GGTATGGCTTCATTCAGCTCCGGTTCCCAACGATCAAGGCGAGTTACATGATCCCCCATGTTGTGCAAAA
AAGCGGTTAGCTCCTTCGGTCCTCCGATCGTTGTCAGAAGTAAGTTGGCCGCAGTGTTATCACTCATGGT
TATGGCAGCACTGCATAATTCTCTTACTGTCATGCCATCCGTAAGATGCTTTTCTGTGACTGGTGAGTAC
TCAACCAAGTCATTCTGAGAATAGTGTATGCGGCGACCGAGTTGCTCTTGCCCGGCGTCAATACGGGATA
ATACCGCGCCACATAGCAGAACTTTAAAAGTGCTCATCATTGGAAAACGTTCTTCGGGGCGAAAACTCTC
AAGGATCTTACCGCTGTTGAGATCCAGTTCGATGTAACCCACTCGTGCACCCAACTGATCTTCAGCATCT
TTTACTTTCACCAGCGTTTCTGGGTGAGCAAAAACAGGAAGGCAAAATGCCGCAAAAAAGGGAATAAGGG
CGACACGGAAATGTTGAATACTCATACTCTTCCTTTTTCAATATTATTGAAGCATTTATCAGGGTTATTG
TCTCATGAGCGGATACATATTTGAATGTATTTAGAAAAATAAACAAATAGGGGTTCCGCGCACATTTCCC
CGAAAAGTGCCACCTGACGTC
