>Addgene plasmid #66331 | GPR157-Tango | depositor partial sequence | sequence record 113276 | GPR157
ATGCAACCCAGCCCGCCGCCCACTGAGCTGGTACCAAGCGAAAGGGCCGTTGTGCTGCTCTCTTGCGCCC
TTTCAGCCCTTGGGTCAGGCTTGTTGGTGGCTACCCATGCCCTTTGGCCCGACCTGCGCAGTAGAGCTAG
ACGGCTGTTGCTGTTTTTGTCCTTGGCGGACCTCCTGTCCGCCGCTAGCTACTTTTATGGCGTGCTGCAG
AACTTCGCCGGACCGTCTTGGGACTGCGTCTTGCAAGGAGCACTGAGCACTTTCGCAAATACTTCTTCAT
TCTTCTGGACAGTGGCCATCGCTCTCTATCTGTACCTGAGCATCGTCCGAGCAGCCAGAGGGCCCCGGAC
CGATAGGCTGCTCTGGGCATTTCATGTGGTCAGCTGGGGGGTCCCTCTTGTGATTACAGTTGCCGCAGTG
GCCCTGAAAAAAATTGGTTATGACGCGTCTGATGTGTCTGTCGGCTGGTGTTGGATTGATCTGGAAGCTA
AGGATCATGTTCTGTGGATGCTGCTGACCGGAAAGTTGTGGGAGATGTTGGCTTACGTGCTGCTGCCACT
CCTGTACCTCCTCGTGAGGAAACACATTAATCGGGCACACACAGCTTTGAGTGAATACCGCCCAATCCTT
AGCCAAGAACACCGACTCCTGCGGCACAGCAGTATGGCGGATAAGAAGCTTGTGCTTATTCCACTGATCT
TCATCGGTTTGCGGGTGTGGAGCACAGTGCGATTCGTCCTCACCCTGTGTGGCAGTCCAGCGGTGCAAAC
CCCCGTGCTGGTCGTGCTCCACGGGATTGGGAACACCTTCCAGGGAGGGGCCAACTGCATTATGTTTGTG
TTGTGTACTCGCGCTGTGCGCACCAGACTTTTCTCCCTGTGTTGCTGCTGCTGTTCTTCTCAGCCCCCAA
CCAAGAGTCCGGCCGGCACGCCGAAGGCCCCTGCCCCCTCTAAACCAGGCGAGTCTCAAGAGTCCCAGGG
GACACCCGGGGAGTTGCCCTCTACC
