>Addgene plasmid #66331 | GPR157-Tango | addgene partial sequence | sequence record 119825 | CMV-F 5'-CGCAAATGGGCGGTAGGCGTG-3'
GCTCTCTGGCTAACTAGAGAACCCACTGCTTACTGGCTTATCGAAATTAATACGACTCACTATAGGGAGA
CCCAAGCTGGCTAGCGTTTAAACTTAAGCTTGGTACCGAGCTCGGATCCACTAGTCCAGTGTGGTGGAAT
TCTGCAGATATCCAGCACAGTGGCGGCCGCGCCACCATGAAGACGATCATCGCCCTGAGCTACATCTTCT
GCCTGGTATTCGCCGACTACAAGGACGATGATGACGCCAGCATCGATATGCAACCCAGCCCGCCGCCCAC
TGAGCTGGTACCAAGCGAAAGGGCCGTTGTGCTGCTCTCTTGCGCCCTTTCAGCCCTTGGGTCAGGCTTG
TTGGTGGCTACCCATGCCCTTTGGCCCGACCTGCGCAGTAGAGCTAGACGGCTGTTGCTGTTTTTGTCCT
TGGCGGACCTCCTGTCCGCCGCTAGCTACTTTTATGGCGTGCTGCAGAACTTCGCCGGACCGTCTTGGGA
CTGCGTCTTGCAAGGAGCACTGAGCACTTTCGCAAATACTTCTTCATTCTTCTGGACAGTGGCCATCGCT
CTCTATCTGTACCTGAGCATCGTCCGAGCAGCCAGAGGGCCCCGGACCGATAGGCTGCTCTGGGCATTTC
ATGTGGTCAGCTGGGGGGTCCCTCTTGTGATTACAGTTGCCGCAGTGGCCCTGAAAAAAATTGGTTATGA
CGCGTCTGATGTGTCTGTCGGCTGGTGTTGGATTGATCTGGAAGCTAAGGATCATGTTCTGTGGATGCTG
CTGACCGGAAAGTTGTGGGAGATGTTGGCTTACGTGCTGCTGCCACTCCTGTACCTCCTCGTGAGGAAAC
ACATTAATCGGGCACACACAGCTTTGAGTGAATACCGCCCAATCCTTAGCCAAGAACACCGACTCCTGCG
GCACAGCAGTATGGCGGATAAGAAGCTTGTGCTTATTCCACTGATCTTCATCGGTTTGCGGGTGTGGAGC
ACAGTGCGATTCGTCCTCACCCTGTGT
