>Addgene plasmid #66331 | GPR157-Tango | addgene partial sequence | sequence record 119827 | Tet-R 5'-GGCGAGTTTACGGGTTGTTA-3'
GCTCTAATGCGCTGTTAATCACTTTACTTTTATCTAATCTTAGCTGGAAGTACAGGTTCTCACCGGTCGA
TGAAGTGTCCTTGGCCAGGGAGGAGCTGGCGGTGGTGCAGGACTCATCTTGGGGACCCAGGCTGGGTGGG
GTGCGTCCACCGGTATCGATGGTAGAGGGCAACTCCCCGGGTGTCCCCTGGGACTCTTGAGACTCGCCTG
GTTTAGAGGGGGCAGGGGCCTTCGGCGTGCCGGCCGGACTCTTGGTTGGGGGCTGAGAAGAACAGCAGCA
GCAACACAGGGAGAAAAGTCTGGTGCGCACAGCGCGAGTACACAACACAAACATAATGCAGTTGGCCCCT
CCCTGGAAGGTGTTCCCAATCCCGTGGAGCACGACCAGCACGGGGGTTTGCACCGCTGGACTGCCACACA
GGGTGAGGACGAATCGCACTGTGCTCCACACCCGCAAACCGATGAAGATCAGTGGAATAAGCACAAGCTT
CTTATCCGCCATACTGCTGTGCCGCAGGAGTCGGTGTTCTTGGCTAAGGATTGGGCGGTATTCACTCAAA
GCTGTGTGTGCCCGATTAATGTGTTTCCTCACGAGGAGGTACAGGAGTGGCAGCAGCACGTAAGCCAACA
TCTCCCACAACTTTCCGGTCAGCAGCATCCACAGAACATGATCCTTAGCTTCCAGATCAATCCAACACCA
GCCGACAGACACATCAGACGCGTCATAACCAATTTTTTTCAGGGCCACTGCGGCAACTGTAATCACAAGA
GGGACCCCCCAGCTGACCACATGAAATGCCCAGAGCAGCCTATCGGTCCGGGGCCCTCTGGCTGCTCGGA
CGATGCTCAGGTACAGATAGAGAGCGATGGCCACTGTCCAGAAGAATGAAGAA
